>Addgene plasmid #104413 | p-dCas9-dTET1-H1672Y-D1674A-Hygro | depositor full sequence | sequence record 197890 | Full Sequence
TGTATTTAGAAAAATAAACAAATAGGGGTTCCGCGCACATTTCCCCGAAAAGTGCCACCTGACGTCGACG
GGTATACAGACATGATAAGATACATTGATGAGTTTGGACAAACCACAACTAGAATGCAGTGAAAAAAATG
CTTTATTTGTGAAATTTGTGATGCTATTGCTTTATTTGTAACCATTATAAGCTGCAATAAACAAGTTGGG
GTGGGCGAAGAACTCTCGGCATCTACTCTATTCCTTTGCCCTCGGACGAGTGCTGGGGCGTCGGTTTCCA
CTATCGGCGAGTACTTCTACACAGCCATCGGTCCAGACGGCCGCGCTTCTGCGGGCGATTTGTGTACGCC
CGACAGTCCCGGCTCCGGATCGGACGATTGCGTCGCATCGACCCTGCGCCCAAGCTGCATCATCGAAATT
GCCGTCAACCAAGCTCTGATAGAGTTGGTCAAGACCAATGCGGAGCATATACGCCCGGAGCCGCGGCGAT
CCTGCAAGCTCCGGATGCCTCCGCTCGAAGTAGCGCGTCTGCTGCTCCATACAAGCCAACCACGGCCTCC
AGAAGAAGATGTTGGCGACCTCGTATTGGGAATCCCCGAACATCGCCTCGCTCCAGTCAATGACCGCTGT
TATGCGGCCATTGTCCGTCAGGACATTGTTGGAGCCGAAATCCGCGTGCACGAGGTGCCGGACTTCGGGG
CAGTCCTCGGCCCAAAGCATCAGCTCATCGAGAGCCTGCGCGACGGACGCACTGACGGTGTCGTCCATCA
CAGTTTGCCAGTGATACACATGGGGATCAGCAATCGCGCATATGAAATCACGCCATGTAGTGTATTGACC
GATTCCTTGCGGTCCGAATGGGCCGAACCCGCTCGTCTGGCTAAGATCGGCCGCAGCGATCGCATCCATG
GCCTCCGCGACCGGCTGCAGAACAGCGGGCAGTTCGGTTTCAGGCAGGTCTTGCAACGTGACACCCTGTG
CACGGCGGGAGATGCAATAGGTCAGGCTCTCGCTGAATTCCCCAATGTCAAGCACTTCCGGAATCGGGAG
CGCGGCCGATGCAAAGTGCCGATAAACATAACGATCTTTGTAGAAACCATCGGCGCAGCTATTTACCCGC
AGGACATATCCACGCCCTCCTACATCGAAGCTGAAAGCACGAGATTCTTCGCCCTCCGAGAGCTGCATCA
GGTCGGAGACGCTGTCGAACTTTTCGATCAGAAACTTCTCGACAGACGTCGCGGTGAGTTCAGGCTTTTT
CATGGTGGCGGGATGCAGGTCGAAAGGCCCGGAGATGAGGAAGAGGAGAACAGCGCGGCAGACGTGCGCT
TTTGAAGCGTGCAGAATGCCGGGCCTCCGGAGGACCTTCGGGCGCCCGCCCCGCCCCTGAGCCCGCCCCT
GAGCCCGCCCCCGGACCCACCCCTTCCCAGCCTCTGAGCCCAGAAAGCGAAGGAGCAAAGCTGCTATTGG
CCGCTGCCCCAAAGGCCTACCCGCTTCCATTGCTCAGCGGTGCTGTCCATCTGCACGAGACTAGTGAGAC
GTGCTACTTCCATTTGTCACGTCCTGCACGACGCGAGCTGCGGGGCGGGGGGGAACTTCCTGACTAGGGG
AGGAGTAGAAGGTGGCGCGAAGGGGCCACCAAAGAACGGAGCCGGTTGGCGCCTACCGGTGGATGTGGAA
TGTGTGCGAGGCCAGAGGCCACTTGTGTAGCGCCAAGTGCCCAGCGGGGCTGCTAAAGCGCATGCTCCAG
ACTGCCTTGGGAAAAGCGCCTCCCCTACCCGGTTGACATTGATTATTGACTAGTTATTAATAGTAATCAA
TTACGGGGTCATTAGTTCATAGCCCATATATGGAGTTCCGCGTTACATAACTTACGGTAAATGGCCCGCC
TGGCTGACCGCCCAACGACCCCCGCCCATTGACGTCAATAATGACGTATGTTCCCATAGTAACGCCAATA
GGGACTTTCCATTGACGTCAATGGGTGGAGTATTTACGGTAAACTGCCCACTTGGCAGTACATCAAGTGT
ATCATATGCCAAGTACGCCCCCTATTGACGTCAATGACGGTAAATGGCCCGCCTGGCATTATGCCCAGTA
CATGACCTTATGGGACTTTCCTACTTGGCAGTACATCTACGTATTAGTCATCGCTATTACCATGGTGATG
CGGTTTTGGCAGTACATCAATGGGCGTGGATAGCGGTTTGACTCACGGGGATTTCCAAGTCTCCACCCCA
TTGACGTCAATGGGAGTTTGTTTTGGCACCAAAATCAACGGGACTTTCCAAAATGTCGTAACAACTCCGC
CCCATTGACGCAAATGGGCGGTAGGCGTGTACGGTGGGAGGTCTATATAAGCAGAGCTGGTTTAGTGAAC
CGTCAGATCCGCTAGAGATCCGCGGCCGCTAATACGACTCACTATAGGGAGAGCCGCCACCATGGATAAA
AAGTATTCTATTGGTTTAGCCATCGGCACTAATTCCGTTGGATGGGCTGTCATAACCGATGAATACAAAG
TACCTTCAAAGAAATTTAAGGTGTTGGGGAACACAGACCGTCATTCGATTAAAAAGAATCTTATCGGTGC
CCTCCTATTCGATAGTGGCGAAACGGCAGAGGCGACTCGCCTGAAACGAACCGCTCGGAGAAGGTATACA
CGTCGCAAGAACCGAATATGTTACTTACAAGAAATTTTTAGCAATGAGATGGCCAAAGTTGACGATTCTT
TCTTTCACCGTTTGGAAGAGTCCTTCCTTGTCGAAGAGGACAAGAAACATGAACGGCACCCCATCTTTGG
AAACATAGTAGATGAGGTGGCATATCATGAAAAGTACCCAACGATTTATCACCTCAGAAAAAAGCTAGTT
GACTCAACTGATAAAGCGGACCTGAGGTTAATCTACTTGGCTCTTGCCCATATGATAAAGTTCCGTGGGC
ACTTTCTCATTGAGGGTGATCTAAATCCGGACAACTCGGATGTCGACAAACTGTTCATCCAGTTAGTACA
AACCTATAATCAGTTGTTTGAAGAGAACCCTATAAATGCAAGTGGCGTGGATGCGAAGGCTATTCTTAGC
GCCCGCCTCTCTAAATCCCGACGGCTAGAAAACCTGATCGCACAATTACCCGGAGAGAAGAAAAATGGGT
TGTTCGGTAACCTTATAGCGCTCTCACTAGGCCTGACACCAAATTTTAAGTCGAACTTCGACTTAGCTGA
AGATGCCAAATTGCAGCTTAGTAAGGACACGTACGATGACGATCTCGACAATCTACTGGCACAAATTGGA
GATCAGTATGCGGACTTATTTTTGGCTGCCAAAAACCTTAGCGATGCAATCCTCCTATCTGACATACTGA
GAGTTAATACTGAGATTACCAAGGCGCCGTTATCCGCTTCAATGATCAAAAGGTACGATGAACATCACCA
AGACTTGACACTTCTCAAGGCCCTAGTCCGTCAGCAACTGCCTGAGAAATATAAGGAAATATTCTTTGAT
CAGTCGAAAAACGGGTACGCAGGTTATATTGACGGCGGAGCGAGTCAAGAGGAATTCTACAAGTTTATCA
AACCCATATTAGAGAAGATGGATGGGACGGAAGAGTTGCTTGTAAAACTCAATCGCGAAGATCTACTGCG
AAAGCAGCGGACTTTCGACAACGGTAGCATTCCACATCAAATCCACTTAGGCGAATTGCATGCTATACTT
AGAAGGCAGGAGGATTTTTATCCGTTCCTCAAAGACAATCGTGAAAAGATTGAGAAAATCCTAACCTTTC
GCATACCTTACTATGTGGGACCCCTGGCCCGAGGGAACTCTCGGTTCGCATGGATGACAAGAAAGTCCGA
AGAAACGATTACTCCATGGAATTTTGAGGAAGTTGTCGATAAAGGTGCGTCAGCTCAATCGTTCATCGAG
AGGATGACCAACTTTGACAAGAATTTACCGAACGAAAAAGTATTGCCTAAGCACAGTTTACTTTACGAGT
ATTTCACAGTGTACAATGAACTCACGAAAGTTAAGTATGTCACTGAGGGCATGCGTAAACCCGCCTTTCT
AAGCGGAGAACAGAAGAAAGCAATAGTAGATCTGTTATTCAAGACCAACCGCAAAGTGACAGTTAAGCAA
TTGAAAGAGGACTACTTTAAGAAAATTGAATGCTTCGATTCTGTCGAGATCTCCGGGGTAGAAGATCGAT
TTAATGCGTCACTTGGTACGTATCATGACCTCCTAAAGATAATTAAAGATAAGGACTTCCTGGATAACGA
AGAGAATGAAGATATCTTAGAAGATATAGTGTTGACTCTTACCCTCTTTGAAGATCGGGAAATGATTGAG
GAAAGACTAAAAACATACGCTCACCTGTTCGACGATAAGGTTATGAAACAGTTAAAGAGGCGTCGCTATA
CGGGCTGGGGACGATTGTCGCGGAAACTTATCAACGGGATAAGAGACAAGCAAAGTGGTAAAACTATTCT
CGATTTTCTAAAGAGCGACGGCTTCGCCAATAGGAACTTTATGCAGCTGATCCATGATGACTCTTTAACC
TTCAAAGAGGATATACAAAAGGCACAGGTTTCCGGACAAGGGGACTCATTGCACGAACATATTGCGAATC
TTGCTGGTTCGCCAGCCATCAAAAAGGGCATACTCCAGACAGTCAAAGTAGTGGATGAGCTAGTTAAGGT
CATGGGACGTCACAAACCGGAAAACATTGTAATCGAGATGGCACGCGAAAATCAAACGACTCAGAAGGGG
CAAAAAAACAGTCGAGAGCGGATGAAGAGAATAGAAGAGGGTATTAAAGAACTGGGCAGCCAGATCTTAA
AGGAGCATCCTGTGGAAAATACCCAATTGCAGAACGAGAAACTTTACCTCTATTACCTACAAAATGGAAG
GGACATGTATGTTGATCAGGAACTGGACATAAACCGTTTATCTGATTACGACGTCGATGCCATTGTACCC
CAATCCTTTTTGAAGGACGATTCAATCGACAATAAAGTGCTTACACGCTCGGATAAGAACCGAGGGAAAA
GTGACAATGTTCCAAGCGAGGAAGTCGTAAAGAAAATGAAGAACTATTGGCGGCAGCTCCTAAATGCGAA
ACTGATAACGCAAAGAAAGTTCGATAACTTAACTAAAGCTGAGAGGGGTGGCTTGTCTGAACTTGACAAG
GCCGGATTTATTAAACGTCAGCTCGTGGAAACCCGCCAAATCACAAAGCATGTTGCACAGATACTAGATT
CCCGAATGAATACGAAATACGACGAGAACGATAAGCTGATTCGGGAAGTCAAAGTAATCACTTTAAAGTC
AAAATTGGTGTCGGACTTCAGAAAGGATTTTCAATTCTATAAAGTTAGGGAGATAAATAACTACCACCAT
GCGCACGACGCTTATCTTAATGCCGTCGTAGGGACCGCACTCATTAAGAAATACCCGAAGCTAGAAAGTG
AGTTTGTGTATGGTGATTACAAAGTTTATGACGTCCGTAAGATGATCGCGAAAAGCGAACAGGAGATAGG
CAAGGCTACAGCCAAATACTTCTTTTATTCTAACATTATGAATTTCTTTAAGACGGAAATCACTCTGGCA
AACGGAGAGATACGCAAACGACCTTTAATTGAAACCAATGGGGAGACAGGTGAAATCGTATGGGATAAGG
GCCGGGACTTCGCGACGGTGAGAAAAGTTTTGTCCATGCCCCAAGTCAACATAGTAAAGAAAACTGAGGT
GCAGACCGGAGGGTTTTCAAAGGAATCGATTCTTCCAAAAAGGAATAGTGATAAGCTCATCGCTCGTAAA
AAGGACTGGGACCCGAAAAAGTACGGTGGCTTCGATAGCCCTACAGTTGCCTATTCTGTCCTAGTAGTGG
CAAAAGTTGAGAAGGGAAAATCCAAGAAACTGAAGTCAGTCAAAGAATTATTGGGGATAACGATTATGGA
GCGCTCGTCTTTTGAAAAGAACCCCATCGACTTCCTTGAGGCGAAAGGTTACAAGGAAGTAAAAAAGGAT
CTCATAATTAAACTACCAAAGTATAGTCTGTTTGAGTTAGAAAATGGCCGAAAACGGATGTTGGCTAGCG
CCGGAGAGCTTCAAAAGGGGAACGAACTCGCACTACCGTCTAAATACGTGAATTTCCTGTATTTAGCGTC
CCATTACGAGAAGTTGAAAGGTTCACCTGAAGATAACGAACAGAAGCAACTTTTTGTTGAGCAGCACAAA
CATTATCTCGACGAAATCATAGAGCAAATTTCGGAATTCAGTAAGAGAGTCATCCTAGCTGATGCCAATC
TGGACAAAGTATTAAGCGCATACAACAAGCACAGGGATAAACCCATACGTGAGCAGGCGGAAAATATTAT
CCATTTGTTTACTCTTACCAACCTCGGCGCTCCAGCCGCATTCAAGTATTTTGACACAACGATAGATCGC
AAACGATACACTTCTACCAAGGAGGTGCTAGACGCGACACTGATTCACCAATCCATCACGGGATTATATG
AAACTCGGATAGATTTGTCACAGCTTGGGGGTGACGGATCCCCCAAGAAGAAGAGGAAAGTCTCGAGCGA
CTACAAAGACCATGACGGTGATTATAAAGATCATGACATCGATTACAAGGATGACGATGACAAGGCTGCA
GGAGGCGGAGGTAGCGAACTGCCCACCTGCAGCTGTCTTGATCGAGTTATACAAAAAGACAAAGGCCCAT
ATTATACACACCTTGGGGCAGGACCAAGTGTTGCTGCTGTCAGGGAAATCATGGAGAATAGGTATGGTCA
AAAAGGAAACGCAATAAGGATAGAAATAGTAGTGTACACCGGTAAAGAAGGGAAAAGCTCTCATGGGTGT
CCAATTGCTAAGTGGGTTTTAAGAAGAAGCAGTGATGAAGAAAAAGTTCTTTGTTTGGTCCGGCAGCGTA
CAGGCCACCACTGTCCAACTGCTGTGATGGTGGTGCTCATCATGGTGTGGGATGGCATCCCTCTTCCAAT
GGCCGACCGGCTATACACAGAGCTCACAGAGAATCTAAAGTCATACAATGGGCACCCTACCGACAGAAGA
TGCACCCTCAATGAAAATCGTACCTGTACATGTCAAGGAATTGATCCAGAGACTTGTGGAGCTTCATTCT
CTTTTGGCTGTTCATGGAGTATGTACTTTAATGGCTGTAAGTTTGGTAGAAGCCCAAGCCCCAGAAGATT
TAGAATTGATCCAAGCTCTCCCTTACATGAAAAAAACCTTGAAGATAACTTACAGAGTTTGGCTACACGA
TTAGCTCCAATTTATAAGCAGTATGCTCCAGTAGCTTACCAAAATCAGGTGGAATATGAAAATGTTGCCC
GAGAATGTCGGCTTGGCAGCAAGGAAGGTCGTCCCTTCTCTGGGGTCACTGCTTGCCTGGACTTCTGTGC
TCATCCCTACCGGGCCATTCACAACATGAATAATGGAAGCACTGTGGTTTGTACCTTAACTCGAGAAGAT
AACCGCTCTTTGGGTGTTATTCCTCAAGATGAGCAGCTCCATGTGCTACCTCTTTATAAGCTTTCAGACA
CAGATGAGTTTGGCTCCAAGGAAGGAATGGAAGCCAAGATCAAATCTGGGGCCATCGAGGTCCTGGCACC
CCGCCGCAAAAAAAGAACGTGTTTCACTCAGCCTGTTCCCCGTTCTGGAAAGAAGAGGGCTGCGATGATG
ACAGAGGTTCTTGCACATAAGATAAGGGCAGTGGAAAAGAAACCTATTCCCCGAATCAAGCGGAAGAATA
ACTCAACAACAACAAACAACAGTAAGCCTTCGTCACTGCCAACCTTAGGGAGTAACACTGAGACCGTGCA
ACCTGAAGTAAAAAGTGAAACCGAACCCCATTTTATCTTAAAAAGTTCAGACAACACTAAAACTTATTCG
CTGATGCCATCCGCTCCTCACCCAGTGAAAGAGGCATCTCCAGGCTTCTCCTGGTCCCCGAAGACTGCTT
CAGCCACACCAGCTCCACTGAAGAATGACGCAACAGCCTCATGCGGGTTTTCAGAAAGAAGCAGCACTCC
CCACTGTACGATGCCTTCGGGAAGACTCAGTGGTGCCAATGCAGCTGCTGCTGATGGCCCTGGCATTTCA
CAGCTTGGCGAAGTGGCTCCTCTCCCCACCCTGTCTGCTCCTGTGATGGAGCCCCTCATTAATTCTGAGC
CTTCCACTGGTGTGACTGAGCCGCTAACGCCTCATCAGCCAAACCACCAGCCCTCCTTCCTCACCTCTCC
TCAAGACCTTGCCTCTTCTCCAATGGAAGAAGATGAGCAGCATTCTGAAGCAGATGAGCCTCCATCAGAC
GAACCCCTATCTGATGACCCCCTGTCACCTGCTGAGGAGAAATTGCCCCACATTGATGAGTATTGGTCAG
ACAGTGAGCACATCTTTTTGGATGCAAATATTGGTGGGGTGGCCATCGCACCTGCTCACGGCTCGGTTTT
GATTGAGTGTGCCCGGCGAGAGCTGCACGCTACCACTCCTGTTGAGCACCCCAACCGTAATCATCCAACC
CGCCTCTCCCTTGTCTTTTACCAGCACAAAAACCTAAATAAGCCCCAACATGGTTTTGAACTAAACAAGA
TTAAGTTTGAGGCTAAAGAAGCTAAGAATAAGAAAATGAAGGCCTCAGAGCAAAAAGACCAGGCAGCTAA
TGAAGGTCCAGAACAGTCCTCTGAAGTAAATGAATTGAACCAAATTCCTTCTCATAAAGCATTAACATTA
ACCCATGACAATGTTGTCACCGTGTCCCCTTATGCTCTCACACACGTTGCGGGGCCCTATAACCATTGGG
TCTGAAAACCCGCTGATCAGCCTCGACTGTGCCTTCTAGTTGCCAGCCATCTGTTGTTTGCCCCTCCCCC
GTGCCTTCCTTGACCCTGGAAGGTGCCACTCCCACTGTCCTTTCCTAATAAAATGAGGAAATTGCATCGC
ATTGTCTGAGTAGGTGTCATTCTATTCTGGGGGGTGGGGTGGGGCAGGACAGCAAGGGGGAGGATTGGGA
AGACAATAGCAGGCATGCTGGGGATGCGGTGGGCTCTATGGCTTCTGAGGCGGAAAGAACCAGCTGGGGC
TCGATACCGTCGACCTCTAGCTAGAGCTTGGCGTAATCATGGTCATAGCTGTTTCCTGTGTGAAATTGTT
ATCCGCTCACAATTCCACACAACATACGAGCCGGAAGCATAAAGTGTAAAGCCTAGGGTGCCTAATGAGT
GAGCTAACTCACATTAATTGCGTTGCGCTCACTGCCCGCTTTCCAGTCGGGAAACCTGTCGTGCCAGCTG
CATTAATGAATCGGCCAACGCGCGGGGAGAGGCGGTTTGCGTATTGGGCGCTCTTCCGCTTCCTCGCTCA
CTGACTCGCTGCGCTCGGTCGTTCGGCTGCGGCGAGCGGTATCAGCTCACTCAAAGGCGGTAATACGGTT
ATCCACAGAATCAGGGGATAACGCAGGAAAGAACATGTGAGCAAAAGGCCAGCAAAAGGCCAGGAACCGT
AAAAAGGCCGCGTTGCTGGCGTTTTTCCATAGGCTCCGCCCCCCTGACGAGCATCACAAAAATCGACGCT
CAAGTCAGAGGTGGCGAAACCCGACAGGACTATAAAGATACCAGGCGTTTCCCCCTGGAAGCTCCCTCGT
GCGCTCTCCTGTTCCGACCCTGCCGCTTACCGGATACCTGTCCGCCTTTCTCCCTTCGGGAAGCGTGGCG
CTTTCTCAATGCTCACGCTGTAGGTATCTCAGTTCGGTGTAGGTCGTTCGCTCCAAGCTGGGCTGTGTGC
ACGAACCCCCCGTTCAGCCCGACCGCTGCGCCTTATCCGGTAACTATCGTCTTGAGTCCAACCCGGTAAG
ACACGACTTATCGCCACTGGCAGCAGCCACTGGTAACAGGATTAGCAGAGCGAGGTATGTAGGCGGTGCT
ACAGAGTTCTTGAAGTGGTGGCCTAACTACGGCTACACTAGAAGGACAGTATTTGGTATCTGCGCTCTGC
TGAAGCCAGTTACCTTCGGAAAAAGAGTTGGTAGCTCTTGATCCGGCAAACAAACCACCGCTGGTAGCGG
TGGTTTTTTTGTTTGCAAGCAGCAGATTACGCGCAGAAAAAAAGGATCTCAAGAAGATCCTTTGATCTTT
TCTACGGGGTCTGACGCTCAGTGGAACGAAAACTCACGTTAAGGGATTTTGGTCATGAGATTATCAAAAA
GGATCTTCACCTAGATCCTTTTAAATTAAAAATGAAGTTTTAAATCAATCTAAAGTATATATGAGTAAAC
TTGGTCTGACAGTTACCAATGCTTAATCAGTGAGGCACCTATCTCAGCGATCTGTCTATTTCGTTCATCC
ATAGTTGCCTGACTCCCCGTCGTGTAGATAACTACGATACGGGAGGGCTTACCATCTGGCCCCAGTGCTG
CAATGATACCGCGAGACCCACGCTCACCGGCTCCAGATTTATCAGCAATAAACCAGCCAGCCGGAAGGGC
CGAGCGCAGAAGTGGTCCTGCAACTTTATCCGCCTCCATCCAGTCTATTAATTGTTGCCGGGAAGCTAGA
GTAAGTAGTTCGCCAGTTAATAGTTTGCGCAACGTTGTTGCCATTGCTACAGGCATCGTGGTGTCACGCT
CGTCGTTTGGTATGGCTTCATTCAGCTCCGGTTCCCAACGATCAAGGCGAGTTACATGATCCCCCATGTT
GTGCAAAAAAGCGGTTAGCTCCTTCGGTCCTCCGATCGTTGTCAGAAGTAAGTTGGCCGCAGTGTTATCA
CTCATGGTTATGGCAGCACTGCATAATTCTCTTACTGTCATGCCATCCGTAAGATGCTTTTCTGTGACTG
GTGAGTACTCAACCAAGTCATTCTGAGAATAGTGTATGCGGCGACCGAGTTGCTCTTGCCCGGCGTCAAT
ACGGGATAATACCGCGCCACATAGCAGAACTTTAAAAGTGCTCATCATTGGAAAACGTTCTTCGGGGCGA
AAACTCTCAAGGATCTTACCGCTGTTGAGATCCAGTTCGATGTAACCCACTCGTGCACCCAACTGATCTT
CAGCATCTTTTACTTTCACCAGCGTTTCTGGGTGAGCAAAAACAGGAAGGCAAAATGCCGCAAAAAAGGG
AATAAGGGCGACACGGAAATGTTGAATACTCATACTCTTCCTTTTTCAATATTATTGAAGCATTTATCAG
GGTTATTGTCTCATGAGCGGATACATATTTGAA
Features (pLannotate 1.2.2; 18 found; start..end, strand, type, name):
     86..207     -  polyA_signal   SV40 poly(A) signal: SV40 polyadenylation signal
    238..1263    -  CDS            HygR: aminoglycoside phosphotransferase from E. coli; aph(4)-Ia; confers resistance to hygromycin
   1281..1780    -  promoter       PGK promoter: mouse phosphoglycerate kinase 1 promoter
   1785..2164    +  enhancer       CMV enhancer: human cytomegalovirus immediate early enhancer
   2165..2368    +  promoter       CMV promoter: human cytomegalovirus (CMV) immediate early promoter
   2410..2428    +  promoter       T7 promoter: promoter for bacteriophage T7 RNA polymerase
   2442..6545    +  CDS            Cas9 VQR: Streptococcus pyogenes Cas9 endonuclease with the D1135V/R1335Q/T1337R mutations has an altered recognition specificity for the protospacer adjacent motif (PAM) (Kleinstiver et al., 2015)
   6579..6644    +  CDS            3xFLAG: three tandem FLAG® epitope tags, followed by an enterokinase cleavage site
   6663..8822    +  CDS            TET1 (fragment): TET1_HUMAN - Also known as CXXC6, KIAA1676, LCX. Experimental evidence at protein level: Swiss-Prot protein existence level 1. Dioxygenase that catalyzes the conversion of the modified genomic base 5-methylcytosine (5mC) into 5-hydroxymethylcytosine (5hmC) and plays a key role in active DNA demethylation. Also mediates subsequent conversion of 5hmC into 5-formylcytosine (5fC), and conversion of 5fC to 5-carboxylcytosine (5caC). Conversion of 5mC into 5hmC, 5fC and 5caC probably constitutes the first step in cytosine demethylation. Methylation at the C5 position of cytosine bases is an epigenet
   8847..9071    +  polyA_signal   bGH poly(A) signal: bovine growth hormone polyadenylation signal
   9075..9096    +  promoter       SV40 promoter (fragment): SV40 enhancer and early promoter
   9164..9186    -  protein_bind   lac operator (fragment): The lac repressor binds to the lac operator to inhibit transcription in E. coli. This inhibition can be relieved by adding lactose or isopropyl-β-D-thiogalactopyranoside (IPTG). lac repressor encoded by lacI
   9190..9220    -  promoter       lac promoter: promoter for the E. coli lac operon
   9235..9256    -  protein_bind   CAP binding site: CAP binding activates transcription in the presence of cAMP. E. coli catabolite activator protein
   9269..9361    -  CDS            lacI (fragment): lac repressor; lacI; The lac repressor binds to the lac operator to inhibit transcription in E. coli. This inhibition can be relieved by adding lactose or isopropyl-β-D-thiogalactopyranoside (IPTG).
   9544..10132   -  rep_origin     ori: high-copy-number ColE1/pMB1/pBR322/pUC origin of replication
  10303..11163   -  CDS            AmpR: β-lactamase; bla; confers resistance to ampicillin, carbenicillin, and related antibiotics
  11164..35      -  promoter       AmpR promoter (across the origin): bla
