>Addgene plasmid #104413 | p-dCas9-dTET1-H1672Y-D1674A-Hygro | addgene full sequence | sequence record 204141 | Addgene NGS Result
GAGAACAGCGCGGCAGACGTGCGCTTTTGAAGCGTGCAGAATGCCGGGCCTCCGGAGGACCTTCGGGCGC
CCGCCCCGCCCCTGAGCCCGCCCCTGAGCCCGCCCCCGGACCCACCCCTTCCCAGCCTCTGAGCCCAGAA
AGCGAAGGAGCAAAGCTGCTATTGGCCGCTGCCCCAAAGGCCTACCCGCTTCCATTGCTCAGCGGTGCTG
TCCATCTGCACGAGACTAGTGAGACGTGCTACTTCCATTTGTCACGTCCTGCACGACGCGAGCTGCGGGG
CGGGGGGGAACTTCCTGACTAGGGGAGGAGTAGAAGGTGGCGCGAAGGGGCCACCAAAGAACGGAGCCGG
TTGGCGCCTACCGGTGGATGTGGAATGTGTGCGAGGCCAGAGGCCACTTGTGTAGCGCCAAGTGCCCAGC
GGGGCTGCTAAAGCGCATGCTCCAGACTGCCTTGGGAAAAGCGCCTCCCCTACCCGGTTGACATTGATTA
TTGACTAGTTATTAATAGTAATCAATTACGGGGTCATTAGTTCATAGCCCATATATGGAGTTCCGCGTTA
CATAACTTACGGTAAATGGCCCGCCTGGCTGACCGCCCAACGACCCCCGCCCATTGACGTCAATAATGAC
GTATGTTCCCATAGTAACGCCAATAGGGACTTTCCATTGACGTCAATGGGTGGAGTATTTACGGTAAACT
GCCCACTTGGCAGTACATCAAGTGTATCATATGCCAAGTACGCCCCCTATTGACGTCAATGACGGTAAAT
GGCCCGCCTGGCATTATGCCCAGTACATGACCTTATGGGACTTTCCTACTTGGCAGTACATCTACGTATT
AGTCATCGCTATTACCATGGTGATGCGGTTTTGGCAGTACATCAATGGGCGTGGATAGCGGTTTGACTCA
CGGGGATTTCCAAGTCTCCACCCCATTGACGTCAATGGGAGTTTGTTTTGGCACCAAAATCAACGGGACT
TTCCAAAATGTCGTAACAACTCCGCCCCATTGACGCAAATGGGCGGTAGGCGTGTACGGTGGGAGGTCTA
TATAAGCAGAGCTGGTTTAGTGAACCGTCAGATCCGCTAGAGATCCGCGGCCGCTAATACGACTCACTAT
AGGGAGAGCCGCCACCATGGATAAAAAGTATTCTATTGGTTTAGCCATCGGCACTAATTCCGTTGGATGG
GCTGTCATAACCGATGAATACAAAGTACCTTCAAAGAAATTTAAGGTGTTGGGGAACACAGACCGTCATT
CGATTAAAAAGAATCTTATCGGTGCCCTCCTATTCGATAGTGGCGAAACGGCAGAGGCGACTCGCCTGAA
ACGAACCGCTCGGAGAAGGTATACACGTCGCAAGAACCGAATATGTTACTTACAAGAAATTTTTAGCAAT
GAGATGGCCAAAGTTGACGATTCTTTCTTTCACCGTTTGGAAGAGTCCTTCCTTGTCGAAGAGGACAAGA
AACATGAACGGCACCCCATCTTTGGAAACATAGTAGATGAGGTGGCATATCATGAAAAGTACCCAACGAT
TTATCACCTCAGAAAAAAGCTAGTTGACTCAACTGATAAAGCGGACCTGAGGTTAATCTACTTGGCTCTT
GCCCATATGATAAAGTTCCGTGGGCACTTTCTCATTGAGGGTGATCTAAATCCGGACAACTCGGATGTCG
ACAAACTGTTCATCCAGTTAGTACAAACCTATAATCAGTTGTTTGAAGAGAACCCTATAAATGCAAGTGG
CGTGGATGCGAAGGCTATTCTTAGCGCCCGCCTCTCTAAATCCCGACGGCTAGAAAACCTGATCGCACAA
TTACCCGGAGAGAAGAAAAATGGGTTGTTCGGTAACCTTATAGCGCTCTCACTAGGCCTGACACCAAATT
TTAAGTCGAACTTCGACTTAGCTGAAGATGCCAAATTGCAGCTTAGTAAGGACACGTACGATGACGATCT
CGACAATCTACTGGCACAAATTGGAGATCAGTATGCGGACTTATTTTTGGCTGCCAAAAACCTTAGCGAT
GCAATCCTCCTATCTGACATACTGAGAGTTAATACTGAGATTACCAAGGCGCCGTTATCCGCTTCAATGA
TCAAAAGGTACGATGAACATCACCAAGACTTGACACTTCTCAAGGCCCTAGTCCGTCAGCAACTGCCTGA
GAAATATAAGGAAATATTCTTTGATCAGTCGAAAAACGGGTACGCAGGTTATATTGACGGCGGAGCGAGT
CAAGAGGAATTCTACAAGTTTATCAAACCCATATTAGAGAAGATGGATGGGACGGAAGAGTTGCTTGTAA
AACTCAATCGCGAAGATCTACTGCGAAAGCAGCGGACTTTCGACAACGGTAGCATTCCACATCAAATCCA
CTTAGGCGAATTGCATGCTATACTTAGAAGGCAGGAGGATTTTTATCCGTTCCTCAAAGACAATCGTGAA
AAGATTGAGAAAATCCTAACCTTTCGCATACCTTACTATGTGGGACCCCTGGCCCGAGGGAACTCTCGGT
TCGCATGGATGACAAGAAAGTCCGAAGAAACGATTACTCCATGGAATTTTGAGGAAGTTGTCGATAAAGG
TGCGTCAGCTCAATCGTTCATCGAGAGGATGACCAACTTTGACAAGAATTTACCGAACGAAAAAGTATTG
CCTAAGCACAGTTTACTTTACGAGTATTTCACAGTGTACAATGAACTCACGAAAGTTAAGTATGTCACTG
AGGGCATGCGTAAACCCGCCTTTCTAAGCGGAGAACAGAAGAAAGCAATAGTAGATCTGTTATTCAAGAC
CAACCGCAAAGTGACAGTTAAGCAATTGAAAGAGGACTACTTTAAGAAAATTGAATGCTTCGATTCTGTC
GAGATCTCCGGGGTAGAAGATCGATTTAATGCGTCACTTGGTACGTATCATGACCTCCTAAAGATAATTA
AAGATAAGGACTTCCTGGATAACGAAGAGAATGAAGATATCTTAGAAGATATAGTGTTGACTCTTACCCT
CTTTGAAGATCGGGAAATGATTGAGGAAAGACTAAAAACATACGCTCACCTGTTCGACGATAAGGTTATG
AAACAGTTAAAGAGGCGTCGCTATACGGGCTGGGGACGATTGTCGCGGAAACTTATCAACGGGATAAGAG
ACAAGCAAAGTGGTAAAACTATTCTCGATTTTCTAAAGAGCGACGGCTTCGCCAATAGGAACTTTATGCA
GCTGATCCATGATGACTCTTTAACCTTCAAAGAGGATATACAAAAGGCACAGGTTTCCGGACAAGGGGAC
TCATTGCACGAACATATTGCGAATCTTGCTGGTTCGCCAGCCATCAAAAAGGGCATACTCCAGACAGTCA
AAGTAGTGGATGAGCTAGTTAAGGTCATGGGACGTCACAAACCGGAAAACATTGTAATCGAGATGGCACG
CGAAAATCAAACGACTCAGAAGGGGCAAAAAAACAGTCGAGAGCGGATGAAGAGAATAGAAGAGGGTATT
AAAGAACTGGGCAGCCAGATCTTAAAGGAGCATCCTGTGGAAAATACCCAATTGCAGAACGAGAAACTTT
ACCTCTATTACCTACAAAATGGAAGGGACATGTATGTTGATCAGGAACTGGACATAAACCGTTTATCTGA
TTACGACGTCGATGCCATTGTACCCCAATCCTTTTTGAAGGACGATTCAATCGACAATAAAGTGCTTACA
CGCTCGGATAAGAACCGAGGGAAAAGTGACAATGTTCCAAGCGAGGAAGTCGTAAAGAAAATGAAGAACT
ATTGGCGGCAGCTCCTAAATGCGAAACTGATAACGCAAAGAAAGTTCGATAACTTAACTAAAGCTGAGAG
GGGTGGCTTGTCTGAACTTGACAAGGCCGGATTTATTAAACGTCAGCTCGTGGAAACCCGCCAAATCACA
AAGCATGTTGCACAGATACTAGATTCCCGAATGAATACGAAATACGACGAGAACGATAAGCTGATTCGGG
AAGTCAAAGTAATCACTTTAAAGTCAAAATTGGTGTCGGACTTCAGAAAGGATTTTCAATTCTATAAAGT
TAGGGAGATAAATAACTACCACCATGCGCACGACGCTTATCTTAATGCCGTCGTAGGGACCGCACTCATT
AAGAAATACCCGAAGCTAGAAAGTGAGTTTGTGTATGGTGATTACAAAGTTTATGACGTCCGTAAGATGA
TCGCGAAAAGCGAACAGGAGATAGGCAAGGCTACAGCCAAATACTTCTTTTATTCTAACATTATGAATTT
CTTTAAGACGGAAATCACTCTGGCAAACGGAGAGATACGCAAACGACCTTTAATTGAAACCAATGGGGAG
ACAGGTGAAATCGTATGGGATAAGGGCCGGGACTTCGCGACGGTGAGAAAAGTTTTGTCCATGCCCCAAG
TCAACATAGTAAAGAAAACTGAGGTGCAGACCGGAGGGTTTTCAAAGGAATCGATTCTTCCAAAAAGGAA
TAGTGATAAGCTCATCGCTCGTAAAAAGGACTGGGACCCGAAAAAGTACGGTGGCTTCGATAGCCCTACA
GTTGCCTATTCTGTCCTAGTAGTGGCAAAAGTTGAGAAGGGAAAATCCAAGAAACTGAAGTCAGTCAAAG
AATTATTGGGGATAACGATTATGGAGCGCTCGTCTTTTGAAAAGAACCCCATCGACTTCCTTGAGGCGAA
AGGTTACAAGGAAGTAAAAAAGGATCTCATAATTAAACTACCAAAGTATAGTCTGTTTGAGTTAGAAAAT
GGCCGAAAACGGATGTTGGCTAGCGCCGGAGAGCTTCAAAAGGGGAACGAACTCGCACTACCGTCTAAAT
ACGTGAATTTCCTGTATTTAGCGTCCCATTACGAGAAGTTGAAAGGTTCACCTGAAGATAACGAACAGAA
GCAACTTTTTGTTGAGCAGCACAAACATTATCTCGACGAAATCATAGAGCAAATTTCGGAATTCAGTAAG
AGAGTCATCCTAGCTGATGCCAATCTGGACAAAGTATTAAGCGCATACAACAAGCACAGGGATAAACCCA
TACGTGAGCAGGCGGAAAATATTATCCATTTGTTTACTCTTACCAACCTCGGCGCTCCAGCCGCATTCAA
GTATTTTGACACAACGATAGATCGCAAACGATACACTTCTACCAAGGAGGTGCTAGACGCGACACTGATT
CACCAATCCATCACGGGATTATATGAAACTCGGATAGATTTGTCACAGCTTGGGGGTGACGGATCCCCCA
AGAAGAAGAGGAAAGTCTCGAGCGACTACAAAGACCATGACGGTGATTATAAAGATCATGACATCGATTA
CAAGGATGACGATGACAAGGCTGCAGGAGGCGGAGGTAGCGAACTGCCCACCTGCAGCTGTCTTGATCGA
GTTATACAAAAAGACAAAGGCCCATATTATACACACCTTGGGGCAGGACCAAGTGTTGCTGCTGTCAGGG
AAATCATGGAGAATAGGTATGGTCAAAAAGGAAACGCAATAAGGATAGAAATAGTAGTGTACACCGGTAA
AGAAGGGAAAAGCTCTCATGGGTGTCCAATTGCTAAGTGGGTTTTAAGAAGAAGCAGTGATGAAGAAAAA
GTTCTTTGTTTGGTCCGGCAGCGTACAGGCCACCACTGTCCAACTGCTGTGATGGTGGTGCTCATCATGG
TGTGGGATGGCATCCCTCTTCCAATGGCCGACCGGCTATACACAGAGCTCACAGAGAATCTAAAGTCATA
CAATGGGCACCCTACCGACAGAAGATGCACCCTCAATGAAAATCGTACCTGTACATGTCAAGGAATTGAT
CCAGAGACTTGTGGAGCTTCATTCTCTTTTGGCTGTTCATGGAGTATGTACTTTAATGGCTGTAAGTTTG
GTAGAAGCCCAAGCCCCAGAAGATTTAGAATTGATCCAAGCTCTCCCTTACATGAAAAAAACCTTGAAGA
TAACTTACAGAGTTTGGCTACACGATTAGCTCCAATTTATAAGCAGTATGCTCCAGTAGCTTACCAAAAT
CAGGTGGAATATGAAAATGTTGCCCGAGAATGTCGGCTTGGCAGCAAGGAAGGTCGTCCCTTCTCTGGGG
TCACTGCTTGCCTGGACTTCTGTGCTCATCCCTACCGGGCCATTCACAACATGAATAATGGAAGCACTGT
GGTTTGTACCTTAACTCGAGAAGATAACCGCTCTTTGGGTGTTATTCCTCAAGATGAGCAGCTCCATGTG
CTACCTCTTTATAAGCTTTCAGACACAGATGAGTTTGGCTCCAAGGAAGGAATGGAAGCCAAGATCAAAT
CTGGGGCCATCGAGGTCCTGGCACCCCGCCGCAAAAAAAGAACGTGTTTCACTCAGCCTGTTCCCCGTTC
TGGAAAGAAGAGGGCTGCGATGATGACAGAGGTTCTTGCACATAAGATAAGGGCAGTGGAAAAGAAACCT
ATTCCCCGAATCAAGCGGAAGAATAACTCAACAACAACAAACAACAGTAAGCCTTCGTCACTGCCAACCT
TAGGGAGTAACACTGAGACCGTGCAACCTGAAGTAAAAAGTGAAACCGAACCCCATTTTATCTTAAAAAG
TTCAGACAACACTAAAACTTATTCGCTGATGCCATCCGCTCCTCACCCAGTGAAAGAGGCATCTCCAGGC
TTCTCCTGGTCCCCGAAGACTGCTTCAGCCACACCAGCTCCACTGAAGAATGACGCAACAGCCTCATGCG
GGTTTTCAGAAAGAAGCAGCACTCCCCACTGTACGATGCCTTCGGGAAGACTCAGTGGTGCCAATGCAGC
TGCTGCTGATGGCCCTGGCATTTCACAGCTTGGCGAAGTGGCTCCTCTCCCCACCCTGTCTGCTCCTGTG
ATGGAGCCCCTCATTAATTCTGAGCCTTCCACTGGTGTGACTGAGCCGCTAACGCCTCATCAGCCAAACC
ACCAGCCCTCCTTCCTCACCTCTCCTCAAGACCTTGCCTCTTCTCCAATGGAAGAAGATGAGCAGCATTC
TGAAGCAGATGAGCCTCCATCAGACGAACCCCTATCTGATGACCCCCTGTCACCTGCTGAGGAGAAATTG
CCCCACATTGATGAGTATTGGTCAGACAGTGAGCACATCTTTTTGGATGCAAATATTGGTGGGGTGGCCA
TCGCACCTGCTCACGGCTCGGTTTTGATTGAGTGTGCCCGGCGAGAGCTGCACGCTACCACTCCTGTTGA
GCACCCCAACCGTAATCATCCAACCCGCCTCTCCCTTGTCTTTTACCAGCACAAAAACCTAAATAAGCCC
CAACATGGTTTTGAACTAAACAAGATTAAGTTTGAGGCTAAAGAAGCTAAGAATAAGAAAATGAAGGCCT
CAGAGCAAAAAGACCAGGCAGCTAATGAAGGTCCAGAACAGTCCTCTGAAGTAAATGAATTGAACCAAAT
TCCTTCTCATAAAGCATTAACATTAACCCATGACAATGTTGTCACCGTGTCCCCTTATGCTCTCACACAC
GTTGCGGGGCCCTATAACCATTGGGTCTGAAAACCCGCTGATCAGCCTCGACTGTGCCTTCTAGTTGCCA
GCCATCTGTTGTTTGCCCCTCCCCCGTGCCTTCCTTGACCCTGGAAGGTGCCACTCCCACTGTCCTTTCC
TAATAAAATGAGGAAATTGCATCGCATTGTCTGAGTAGGTGTCATTCTATTCTGGGGGGTGGGGTGGGGC
AGGACAGCAAGGGGGAGGATTGGGAAGACAATAGCAGGCATGCTGGGGATGCGGTGGGCTCTATGGCTTC
TGAGGCGGAAAGAACCAGCTGGGGCTCGATACCGTCGACCTCTAGCTAGAGCTTGGCGTAATCATGGTCA
TAGCTGTTTCCTGTGTGAAATTGTTATCCGCTCACAATTCCACACAACATACGAGCCGGAAGCATAAAGT
GTAAAGCCTAGGGTGCCTAATGAGTGAGCTAACTCACATTAATTGCGTTGCGCTCACTGCCCGCTTTCCA
GTCGGGAAACCTGTCGTGCCAGCTGCATTAATGAATCGGCCAACGCGCGGGGAGAGGCGGTTTGCGTATT
GGGCGCTCTTCCGCTTCCTCGCTCACTGACTCGCTGCGCTCGGTCGTTCGGCTGCGGCGAGCGGTATCAG
CTCACTCAAAGGCGGTAATACGGTTATCCACAGAATCAGGGGATAACGCAGGAAAGAACATGTGAGCAAA
AGGCCAGCAAAAGGCCAGGAACCGTAAAAAGGCCGCGTTGCTGGCGTTTTTCCATAGGCTCCGCCCCCCT
GACGAGCATCACAAAAATCGACGCTCAAGTCAGAGGTGGCGAAACCCGACAGGACTATAAAGATACCAGG
CGTTTCCCCCTGGAAGCTCCCTCGTGCGCTCTCCTGTTCCGACCCTGCCGCTTACCGGATACCTGTCCGC
CTTTCTCCCTTCGGGAAGCGTGGCGCTTTCTCATAGCTCACGCTGTAGGTATCTCAGTTCGGTGTAGGTC
GTTCGCTCCAAGCTGGGCTGTGTGCACGAACCCCCCGTTCAGCCCGACCGCTGCGCCTTATCCGGTAACT
ATCGTCTTGAGTCCAACCCGGTAAGACACGACTTATCGCCACTGGCAGCAGCCACTGGTAACAGGATTAG
CAGAGCGAGGTATGTAGGCGGTGCTACAGAGTTCTTGAAGTGGTGGCCTAACTACGGCTACACTAGAAGA
ACAGTATTTGGTATCTGCGCTCTGCTGAAGCCAGTTACCTTCGGAAAAAGAGTTGGTAGCTCTTGATCCG
GCAAACAAACCACCGCTGGTAGCGGTGGTTTTTTTGTTTGCAAGCAGCAGATTACGCGCAGAAAAAAAGG
ATCTCAAGAAGATCCTTTGATCTTTTCTACGGGGTCTGACGCTCAGTGGAACGAAAACTCACGTTAAGGG
ATTTTGGTCATGAGATTATCAAAAAGGATCTTCACCTAGATCCTTTTAAATTAAAAATGAAGTTTTAAAT
CAATCTAAAGTATATATGAGTAAACTTGGTCTGACAGTTACCAATGCTTAATCAGTGAGGCACCTATCTC
AGCGATCTGTCTATTTCGTTCATCCATAGTTGCCTGACTCCCCGTCGTGTAGATAACTACGATACGGGAG
GGCTTACCATCTGGCCCCAGTGCTGCAATGATACCGCGAGACCCACGCTCACCGGCTCCAGATTTATCAG
CAATAAACCAGCCAGCCGGAAGGGCCGAGCGCAGAAGTGGTCCTGCAACTTTATCCGCCTCCATCCAGTC
TATTAATTGTTGCCGGGAAGCTAGAGTAAGTAGTTCGCCAGTTAATAGTTTGCGCAACGTTGTTGCCATT
GCTACAGGCATCGTGGTGTCACGCTCGTCGTTTGGTATGGCTTCATTCAGCTCCGGTTCCCAACGATCAA
GGCGAGTTACATGATCCCCCATGTTGTGCAAAAAAGCGGTTAGCTCCTTCGGTCCTCCGATCGTTGTCAG
AAGTAAGTTGGCCGCAGTGTTATCACTCATGGTTATGGCAGCACTGCATAATTCTCTTACTGTCATGCCA
TCCGTAAGATGCTTTTCTGTGACTGGTGAGTACTCAACCAAGTCATTCTGAGAATAGTGTATGCGGCGAC
CGAGTTGCTCTTGCCCGGCGTCAATACGGGATAATACCGCGCCACATAGCAGAACTTTAAAAGTGCTCAT
CATTGGAAAACGTTCTTCGGGGCGAAAACTCTCAAGGATCTTACCGCTGTTGAGATCCAGTTCGATGTAA
CCCACTCGTGCACCCAACTGATCTTCAGCATCTTTTACTTTCACCAGCGTTTCTGGGTGAGCAAAAACAG
GAAGGCAAAATGCCGCAAAAAAGGGAATAAGGGCGACACGGAAATGTTGAATACTCATACTCTTCCTTTT
TCAATATTATTGAAGCATTTATCAGGGTTATTGTCTCATGAGCGGATACATATTTGAATGTATTTAGAAA
AATAAACAAATAGGGGTTCCGCGCACATTTCCCCGAAAAGTGCCACCTGACGTCGACGGGTATACAGACA
TGATAAGATACATTGATGAGTTTGGACAAACCACAACTAGAATGCAGTGAAAAAAATGCTTTATTTGTGA
AATTTGTGATGCTATTGCTTTATTTGTAACCATTATAAGCTGCAATAAACAAGTTGGGGTGGGCGAAGAA
CTCTCGGCATCTACTCTATTCCTTTGCCCTCGGACGAGTGCTGGGGCGTCGGTTTCCACTATCGGCGAGT
ACTTCTACACAGCCATCGGTCCAGACGGCCGCGCTTCTGCGGGCGATTTGTGTACGCCCGACAGTCCCGG
CTCCGGATCGGACGATTGCGTCGCATCGACCCTGCGCCCAAGCTGCATCATCGAAATTGCCGTCAACCAA
GCTCTGATAGAGTTGGTCAAGACCAATGCGGAGCATATACGCCCGGAGCCGCGGCGATCCTGCAAGCTCC
GGATGCCTCCGCTCGAAGTAGCGCGTCTGCTGCTCCATACAAGCCAACCACGGCCTCCAGAAGAAGATGT
TGGCGACCTCGTATTGGGAATCCCCGAACATCGCCTCGCTCCAGTCAATGACCGCTGTTATGCGGCCATT
GTCCGTCAGGACATTGTTGGAGCCGAAATCCGCGTGCACGAGGTGCCGGACTTCGGGGCAGTCCTCGGCC
CAAAGCATCAGCTCATCGAGAGCCTGCGCGACGGACGCACTGACGGTGTCGTCCATCACAGTTTGCCAGT
GATACACATGGGGATCAGCAATCGCGCATATGAAATCACGCCATGTAGTGTATTGACCGATTCCTTGCGG
TCCGAATGGGCCGAACCCGCTCGTCTGGCTAAGATCGGCCGCAGCGATCGCATCCATGGCCTCCGCGACC
GGCTGCAGAACAGCGGGCAGTTCGGTTTCAGGCAGGTCTTGCAACGTGACACCCTGTGCACGGCGGGAGA
TGCAATAGGTCAGGCTCTCGCTGAATTCCCCAATGTCAAGCACTTCCGGAATCGGGAGCGCGGCCGATGC
AAAGTGCCGATAAACATAACGATCTTTGTAGAAACCATCGGCGCAGCTATTTACCCGCAGGACATATCCA
CGCCCTCCTACATCGAAGCTGAAAGCACGAGATTCTTCGCCCTCCGAGAGCTGCATCAGGTCGGAGACGC
TGTCGAACTTTTCGATCAGAAACTTCTCGACAGACGTCGCGGTGAGTTCAGGCTTTTTCATGGTGGCGGG
ATGCAGGTCGAAAGGCCCGGAGATGAGGAAGAG
Features (pLannotate 1.2.2; 18 found; start..end, strand, type, name):
    480..859     +  enhancer       CMV enhancer: human cytomegalovirus immediate early enhancer
    860..1063    +  promoter       CMV promoter: human cytomegalovirus (CMV) immediate early promoter
   1105..1123    +  promoter       T7 promoter: promoter for bacteriophage T7 RNA polymerase
   1137..5240    +  CDS            Cas9 VQR: Streptococcus pyogenes Cas9 endonuclease with the D1135V/R1335Q/T1337R mutations has an altered recognition specificity for the protospacer adjacent motif (PAM) (Kleinstiver et al., 2015)
   5274..5339    +  CDS            3xFLAG: three tandem FLAG® epitope tags, followed by an enterokinase cleavage site
   5358..7517    +  CDS            TET1 (fragment): TET1_HUMAN - Also known as CXXC6, KIAA1676, LCX. Experimental evidence at protein level: Swiss-Prot protein existence level 1. Dioxygenase that catalyzes the conversion of the modified genomic base 5-methylcytosine (5mC) into 5-hydroxymethylcytosine (5hmC) and plays a key role in active DNA demethylation. Also mediates subsequent conversion of 5hmC into 5-formylcytosine (5fC), and conversion of 5fC to 5-carboxylcytosine (5caC). Conversion of 5mC into 5hmC, 5fC and 5caC probably constitutes the first step in cytosine demethylation. Methylation at the C5 position of cytosine bases is an epigenet
   7542..7766    +  polyA_signal   bGH poly(A) signal: bovine growth hormone polyadenylation signal
   7770..7791    +  promoter       SV40 promoter (fragment): SV40 enhancer and early promoter
   7859..7881    -  protein_bind   lac operator (fragment): The lac repressor binds to the lac operator to inhibit transcription in E. coli. This inhibition can be relieved by adding lactose or isopropyl-β-D-thiogalactopyranoside (IPTG). lac repressor encoded by lacI
   7885..7915    -  promoter       lac promoter: promoter for the E. coli lac operon
   7930..7951    -  protein_bind   CAP binding site: CAP binding activates transcription in the presence of cAMP. E. coli catabolite activator protein
   7964..8056    -  CDS            lacI (fragment): lac repressor; lacI; The lac repressor binds to the lac operator to inhibit transcription in E. coli. This inhibition can be relieved by adding lactose or isopropyl-β-D-thiogalactopyranoside (IPTG).
   8239..8827    -  rep_origin     ori: high-copy-number ColE1/pMB1/pBR322/pUC origin of replication
   8998..9858    -  CDS            AmpR: β-lactamase; bla; confers resistance to ampicillin, carbenicillin, and related antibiotics
   9859..9963    -  promoter       AmpR promoter: bla
  10014..10135   -  polyA_signal   SV40 poly(A) signal: SV40 polyadenylation signal
  10166..11191   -  CDS            HygR: aminoglycoside phosphotransferase from E. coli; aph(4)-Ia; confers resistance to hygromycin
  11209..475     -  promoter       PGK promoter (across the origin): mouse phosphoglycerate kinase 1 promoter
