[The description below was written by a language model from this plasmid's Addgene catalogue record and pLannotate feature annotations shown in this document.]
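Description:
p-dCas9-dTET1-H1672Y-D1674A-Hygro is an 11.2 kb mammalian expression plasmid for transient production of a catalytically dead Cas9 fused to an inactivated human TET1 catalytic domain. It is built on the pMLM3705 dCas9 backbone, replicates in E. coli from a high-copy ColE1/pUC-type origin and is selected there with ampicillin through the β-lactamase gene. The CMV immediate-early enhancer and promoter drive a single open reading frame consisting of Streptococcus pyogenes Cas9, a 3xFLAG epitope tag and the TET1 fragment, terminated by a bGH polyadenylation signal. A T7 promoter lies just upstream of the coding sequence. The automated annotation labels the Cas9 segment as the VQR PAM variant, but this looks like a best database match. The catalogue entry describes it only as dCas9 and mentions no altered PAM specificity.

The TET1 portion covers amino acids 1418–2136, the dioxygenase domain that normally oxidises 5-methylcytosine to 5-hydroxymethylcytosine and further products as the first step of active DNA demethylation. The H1672Y and D1674A substitutions, introduced by PCR, are indicated by the "dTET1" name to inactivate the enzyme. The fusion therefore appears suited as an inactive comparator for targeted demethylation experiments, separating effects of dCas9 binding from those of TET1 activity, although the record does not explicitly call it a control. No guide RNA cassette is annotated, so a guide must be supplied separately.

The depositor added a hygromycin resistance cassette, in which the mouse PGK promoter drives HygR with an SV40 polyadenylation signal. It is oriented divergently from the CMV unit and allows enrichment of transfected mammalian cells. The depositor and sequencing-derived records match in length and feature content, differing only in their start coordinate. The cited use is in work on removing epigenetic barriers during transcriptional reprogramming.
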