Addgene plasmid #104413: p-dCas9-dTET1-H1672Y-D1674A-Hygro
Purpose: transient expression of dCas9-dTET1 fusion protein
Depositing lab: Stephan Beck. Depositing organization: University College London.
Backbone
  Vector backbone: pMLM3705
  Backbone manufacturer: Keith Joung (Addgene plasmid # 47754)
  Backbone size w/o insert (bp): 9075
  Vector type: Mammalian Expression, CRISPR
  Selectable markers: Hygromycin
Growth in bacteria
  Bacterial resistance: Ampicillin, 100 μg/mL
  Growth temperature: 37°C
  Growth strain: DH5alpha
  Copy number: High Copy
Gene/Insert
  Gene/Insert name: dTET1
  Species: H. sapiens (human)
  Mutation: H1672Y-D1674A
  Promoter: CMV promoter
  Cloning method: Gibson Cloning
Terms and licenses: Academic/Nonprofit Terms; Industry Terms: Not Available to Industry
Depositor comments: Backbone modification: added Hygromycin resistance cassette (PGK promoter and Hygromycin resistance gene from Addgene Plasmid 41721 (MSCVhygro- F-G9a), SV40 early polyadenylation signal from the pCDNA3.1 backbone of Addgene Plasmid 13820 (HDAC1 Flag). TET1 catalytic domain (amino acids 1418- 2136) was from Addgene plasmid 39454 (pAAV-EF1a-HA-hTet1CD- WPRE-PolyA). The H1672Y-D1674A mutations were added by PCR. Use of this plasmid is described in: Baumann, V., Wiesbeck, M., Breunig, C. T., Braun, J. M., Köferle, A., Ninkovic, J., et al. (2019). Targeted removal of epigenetic barriers during transcriptional reprogramming. Nature Communications, 1–12. http://doi.org/10.1038/s41467-019-10146-8
How to cite: p-dCas9-dTET1-H1672Y-D1674A-Hygro was a gift from Stephan Beck (Addgene plasmid # 104413 ; http://n2t.net/addgene:104413 ; RRID:Addgene_104413)
